>Addgene plasmid #202451 | pRSITEP-shBIRC6-2(3) | addgene full sequence | sequence record 399224 | Addgene NGS Result
CTTGTCTGTAAGCGGATGCCGGGAGCAGACAAGCCCGTCAGGGCGCGTCAGCGGGTGTTGGCGGGTGTCG
GGGCTGGCTTAACTATGCGGCATCAGAGCAGATTGTACTGAGAGTGCACCATATGCGGTGTGAAATACCG
CACAGATGCGTAAGGAGAAAATACCGCATCAGGCGCCATTCGCCATTCAGGCTGCGCAACTGTTGGGAAG
GGCGATCGGTGCGGGCCTCTTCGCTATTACGCCAGCTGGCGAAAGGGGGATGTGCTGCAAGGCGATTAAG
TTGGGTAACGCCAGGGTTTTCCCAGTCACGACGTTGTAAAACGACGGCCAGTGCCAAGCTGACGCGTGTA
GTCTTATGCAATACTCTTGTAGTCTTGCAACATGGTAACGATGAGTTAGCAACATGCCTTACAAGGAGAG
AAAAAGCACCGTGCATGCCGATTGGTGGAAGTAAGGTGGTACGATCGTGCCTTATTAGGAAGGCAACAGA
CGGGTCTGACATGGATTGGACGAACCACTGAATTGCCGCATTGCAGAGATATTGTATTTAAGTGCCTAGC
TCGATACATAAACGGGTCTCTCTGGTTAGACCAGATCTGAGCCTGGGAGCTCTCTGGCTAACTAGGGAAC
CCACTGCTTAAGCCTCAATAAAGCTTGCCTTGAGTGCTTCAAGTAGTGTGTGCCCGTCTGTTGTGTGACT
CTGGTAACTAGAGATCCCTCAGACCCTTTTAGTCAGTGTGGAAAATCTCTAGCAGTGGCGCCCGAACAGG
GACTTGAAAGCGAAAGGGAAACCAGAGGAGCTCTCTCGACGCAGGACTCGGCTTGCTGAAGCGCGCACGG
CAAGAGGCGAGGGGCGGCGACTGGTGAGTACGCCAAAAATTTTGACTAGCGGAGGCTAGAAGGAGAGAGA
TGGGTGCGAGAGCGTCAGTATTAAGCGGGGGAGAATTAGATCGCGATGGGAAAAAATTCGGTTAAGGCCA
GGGGGAAAGAAAAAATATAAATTAAAACATATAGTATGGGCAAGCAGGGAGCTAGAACGATTCGCAGTTA
ATCCTGGCCTGTTAGAAACATCAGAAGGCTGTAGACAAATACTGGGACAGCTACAACCATCCCTTCAGAC
AGGATCAGAAGAACTTAGATCATTATATAATACAGTAGCAACCCTCTATTGTGTGCATCAAAGGATAGAG
ATAAAAGACACCAAGGAAGCTTTAGACAAGATAGAGGAAGAGCAAAACAAAAGTAAGACCACCGCACAGC
AAGCGGCCACTGATCTTCAGACCTGGAGGAGGAGATATGAGGGACAATTGGAGAAGTGAATTATATAAAT
ATAAAGTAGTAAAAATTGAACCATTAGGAGTAGCACCCACCAAGGCAAAGAGAAGAGTGGTGCAGAGAGA
AAAAAGAGCAGTGGGAATAGGAGCTTTGTTCCTTGGGTTCTTGGGAGCAGCAGGAAGCACTATGGGCGCA
GCGTCAATGACGCTGACGGTACAGGCCAGACAATTATTGTCTGGTATAGTGCAGCAGCAGAACAATTTGC
TGAGGGCTATTGAGGCGCAACAGCATCTGTTGCAACTCACAGTCTGGGGCATCAAGCAGCTCCAGGCAAG
AATCCTGGCTGTGGAAAGATACCTAAAGGATCAACAGCTCCTGGGGATTTGGGGTTGCTCTGGAAAACTC
ATTTGCACCACTGCTGTGCCTTGGAATGCTAGTTGGAGTAATAAATCTCTGGAACAGATTTGGAATCACA
CGACCTGGATGGAGTGGGACAGAGAAATTAACAATTACACAAGCTTAATACACTCCTTAATTGAAGAATC
GCAAAACCAGCAAGAAAAGAATGAACAAGAATTATTGGAATTAGATAAATGGGCAAGTTTGTGGAATTGG
TTTAACATAACAAATTGGCTGTGGTATATAAAATTATTCATAATGATAGTAGGAGGCTTGGTAGGTTTAA
GAATAGTTTTTGCTGTACTTTCTATAGTGAATAGAGTTAGGCAGGGATATTCACCATTATCGTTTCAGAC
CCACCTCCCAACCCCGAGGGGACCCGACAGGCCCGAAGGAATAGAAGAAGAAGGTGGAGAGAGAGACAGA
GACAGATCCATTCGATTAGTGAACGGATCTCGACGGTATCGATGGCCGCCCCCTTCACCGAGGGCCTATT
TCCCATGATTCCTTCATATTTGCATATACGATACAAGGCTGTTAGAGAGATAATTGGAATTAATTTGACT
GTAAACACAAAGATATTAGTACAAAATACGTGACGTAGAAAGTAATAATTTCTTGGGTAGTTTGCAGTTT
TAAAATTATGTTTTAAAATGGACTATCATATGCTTACCGTAACTTGAAAGCCCTATCAGTGATAGAGATT
TATATATCCCTATCAGTGATAGAGACACCGGGCCTCGTTTGTTGGGAACCTAGTTAATATTCATAGCTAG
GTTCCCAACAAACGAGGCTTTTTTCGGACTGTAGAACTCTGAACCTCTCGGTGGTCGCCNNATCATTAGA
ATTCTCGACCTCGAGACAAATGGCAGTATTCATCCACAATTTTAAAAGAAAAGGGGGGATTGGGGGGTAC
AGTGCAGGGGAAAGAATAGTAGACATAATAGCAACAGACATACAAACTAAAGAATTACAAAAACAAATTA
CAAAAATTCAAAATTTTCGGGTTTATTACAGGGACAGCAGAGATCCACTTTGGCCGCCGACTAGTGGATC
TGCGATCGCTCCGGTGCCCGTCAGTGGGCAGAGCGCACATCGCCCACAGTCCCCGAGAAGTTGGGGGGAG
GGGTCGGCAATTGAACGGGTGCCTAGAGAAGGTGGCGCGGGGTAAACTGGGAAAGTGATGTCGTGTACTG
GCTCCGCCTTTTTCCCGAGGGTGGGGGAGAACCGTATATAAGTGCAGTAGTCGCCGTGAACGTTCTTTTT
CGCAACGGGTTTGCCGCCAGAACACAGCTGAAGCTTCGAGGGGCTCGCATCTCTCCTTCACGCGCCCGCC
GCCCTACCTGAGGCCGCCATCCACGCCGGTTGAGTCGCGTTCTGCCGCCTCCCGCCTGTGGTGCCTCCTG
AACTGCGTCCGCCGTCTAGGTAAGTTTAAAGCTCAGGTCGAGACCGGGCCTTTGTCCGGCGCTCCCTTGG
AGCCTACCTAGACTCAGCCGGCTCTCCACGCTTTGCCTGACCCTGCTTGCTCAACTCTACGTCTTTGTTT
CGTTTTCTGTTCTGCGCCGTTACAGATCCAAGCTGTGACCGGCGCCTACTCTAGACACCATGTCCAGACT
GGACAAGAGCAAAGTCATCAACTCTGCCTTGGAGCTCCTGAATGAAGTTGGCATTGAGGGCTTGACCACC
AGGAAGCTGGCCCAGAAGCTGGGTGTGGAGCAGCCTACCCTGTACTGGCATGTGAAGAACAAGAGGGCTC
TGCTTGATGCCCTGGCCATTGAGATGTTGGACAGGCACCACACCCACTTCTGCCCTCTGGAAGGGGAGTC
CTGGCAGGACTTCCTGAGGAACAATGCCAAGAGCTTCAGATGTGCCTTGCTCTCCCACCGGGACGGTGCC
AAAGTTCACTTGGGCACCAGGCCTACAGAGAAGCAGTATGAGACCCTGGAGAACCAGCTGGCATTCCTGT
GCCAACAAGGCTTCTCCCTGGAAAATGCCTTGTATGCCCTCTCTGCTGTGGGCCACTTCACCTTGGGCTG
TGTGCTGGAGGACCAGGAGCACCAAGTTGCCAAGGAGGAGAGGGAGACCCCCACCACTGACTCCATGCCA
CCACTGCTGCGGCAAGCTATTGAGTTGTTTGACCACCAAGGGGCTGAGCCTGCATTCCTGTTTGGCCTGG
AACTGATCATCTGTGGCCTGGAAAAGCAGCTGAAATGTGAGTCTGGCTCTGGATCCGAGGGCAGAGGAAG
CCTTCTAACATGCGGTGACGTGGAGGAGAATCCCGGCCCTTCCGGGATGACCGAGTACAAGCCCACGGTG
CGCCTCGCCACCCGCGACGACGTCCCCAGGGCCGTACGCACCCTCGCCGCCGCGTTCGCCGACTACCCCG
CCACGCGCCACACCGTCGATCCGGACCGCCACATCGAGCGGGTCACCGAGCTGCAAGAACTCTTCCTCAC
GCGCGTCGGGCTCGACATCGGCAAGGTGTGGGTCGCGGACGACGGCGCCGCGGTGGCGGTCTGGACCACG
CCGGAGAGCGTCGAAGCGGGGGCGGTGTTCGCCGAGATCGGCCCGCGCATGGCCGAGTTGAGCGGTTCCC
GGCTGGCCGCGCAGCAACAGATGGAAGGCCTCCTGGCGCCGCACCGGCCCAAGGAGCCCGCGTGGTTCCT
GGCCACCGTCGGCGTCTCGCCCGACCACCAGGGCAAGGGTCTGGGCAGCGCCGTCGTGCTCCCCGGAGTG
GAGGCGGCCGAGCGCGCCGGGGTGCCCGCCTTCCTGGAGACCTCCGCGCCCCGCAACCTCCCCTTCTACG
AGCGGCTCGGCTTCACCGTCACCGCCGACGTCGAGGTGCCCGAAGGACCGCGCACCTGGTGCATGACCCG
CAAGCCCGGTGCCTGAATCTAGGTCGACAATCAACCTCTGGATTACAAAATTTGTGAAAGATTGACTGGT
ATTCTTAACTATGTTGCTCCTTTTACGCTATGTGGATACGCTGCTTTAATGCCTTTGTATCATGCTATTG
CTTCCCGTATGGCTTTCATTTTCTCCTCCTTGTATAAATCCTGGTTGCTGTCTCTTTATGAGGAGTTGTG
GCCCGTTGTCAGGCAACGTGGCGTGGTGTGCACTGTGTTTGCTGACGCAACCCCCACTGGTTGGGGCATT
GCCACCACCTGTCAGCTCCTTTCCGGGACTTTCGCTTTCCCCCTCCCTATTGCCACGGCGGAACTCATCG
CCGCCTGCCTTGCCCGCTGCTGGACAGGGGCTCGGCTGTTGGGCACTGACAATTCCGTGGTGTTGTCGGG
GAAATCATCGTCCTTTCCTTGGCTGCTCGCCTGTGTTGCCACCTGGATTCTGCGCGGGACGTCCTTCTGC
TACGTCCCTTCGGCCCTCAATCCAGCGGACCTTCCTTCCCGCGGCCTGCTGCCGGCTCTGCGGCCTCTTC
CGCGTCTCCGCCTTCGCCCTCAGACGAGTCGGATCTCTCTTTGGGCCGCCTCCCCGCCTGGTACCTTTAA
GACCAATGACTTACAAGGCAGCTGTAGATCTTAGCCACTTTTTAAAAGAAAAGGGGGGACTGGAAGGGCT
AATTCACTCCCAACGAAGATAAGATCTGCTTTTTGCTTGTACTGGGTCTCTCTGGTTAGACCAGATCTGA
GCCTGGGAGCTCTCTGGCTAACTAGGGAACCCACTGCTTAAGCCTCAATAAAGCTTGCCTTGAGTGCTTC
AAGTAGTGTGTGCCCGTCTGTTGTGTGACTCTGGTAACTAGAGATCCCTCAGACCCTTTTAGTCAGTGTG
GAAAATCTCTAGCAGTAGTAGTTCATGTCATCTTATTATTCAGTATTTATAACTTGCAAAGAAATGAATA
TCAGAGAGTGAGAGGAACTTGTTTATTGCAGCTTATAATGGTTACAAATAAAGCAATAGCATCACAAATT
TCACAAATAAAGCATTTTTTTCACTGCATTCTAGTTGTGGTTTGTCCAAACTCATCAATGTATCTTATCA
TGTCTGGCTCTAGCTATCCCGCCCCTAACTCCGCCCATCCCGCCCCTAACTCCGCCCAGTTCCGCCCATT
CTCCGCCCCATGGCTGACTAATTTTTTTTATTTATGCAGAGGCCGAGGCCGCCTCGGCCTCTGAGCTATT
CCAGAAGTAGTGAGGAGGCTTTTTTGGAGGCCTAGACTTTTGCAGAGACCAAATTCGTAATCATGTCATA
GCTGTTTCCTGTGTGAAATTGTTATCCGCTCACAATTCCACACAACATACGAGCCGGAAGCATAAAGTGT
AAAGCCTGGGGTGCCTAATGAGTGAGCTAACTCACATTAATTGCGTTGCGCTCACTGCCCGCTTTCCAGT
CGGGAAACCTGTCGTGCCAGCTGCATTAATGAATCGGCCAACGCGCGGGGAGAGGCGGTTTGCGTATTGG
GCGCTCTTCCGCTTCCTCGCTCACTGACTCGCTGCGCTCGGTCGTTCGGCTGCGGCGAGCGGTATCAGCT
CACTCAAAGGCGGTAATACGGTTATCCACAGAATCAGGGGATAACGCAGGAAAGAACATGTGAGCAAAAG
GCCAGCAAAAGGCCAGGAACCGTAAAAAGGCCGCGTTGCTGGCGTTTTTCCATAGGCTCCGCCCCCCTGA
CGAGCATCACAAAAATCGACGCTCAAGTCAGAGGTGGCGAAACCCGACAGGACTATAAAGATACCAGGCG
TTTCCCCCTGGAAGCTCCCTCGTGCGCTCTCCTGTTCCGACCCTGCCGCTTACCGGATACCTGTCCGCCT
TTCTCCCTTCGGGAAGCGTGGCGCTTTCTCATAGCTCACGCTGTAGGTATCTCAGTTCGGTGTAGGTCGT
TCGCTCCAAGCTGGGCTGTGTGCACGAACCCCCCGTTCAGCCCGACCGCTGCGCCTTATCCGGTAACTAT
CGTCTTGAGTCCAACCCGGTAAGACACGACTTATCGCCACTGGCAGCAGCCACTGGTAACAGGATTAGCA
GAGCGAGGTATGTAGGCGGTGCTACAGAGTTCTTGAAGTGGTGGCCTAACTACGGCTACACTAGAAGAAC
AGTATTTGGTATCTGCGCTCTGCTGAAGCCAGTTACCTTCGGAAAAAGAGTTGGTAGCTCTTGATCCGGC
AAACAAACCACCGCTGGTAGCGGTGGTTTTTTTGTTTGCAAGCAGCAGATTACGCGCAGAAAAAAAGGAT
CTCAAGAAGATCCTTTGATCTTTTCTACGGGGTCTGACGCTCAGTGGAACGAAAACTCACGTTAAGGGAT
TTTGGTCATGAGATTATCAAAAAGGATCTTCACCTAGATCCTTTTAAATTAAAAATGAAGTTTTAAATCA
ATCTAAAGTATATATGAGTAAACTTGGTCTGACAGTTACCAATGCTTAATCAGTGAGGCACCTATCTCAG
CGATCTGTCTATTTCGTTCATCCATAGTTGCCTGACTCCCCGTCGTGTAGATAACTACGATACGGGAGGG
CTTACCATCTGGCCCCAGTGCTGCAATGATACCGCGAGACCCACGCTCACCGGCTCCAGATTTATCAGCA
ATAAACCAGCCAGCCGGAAGGGCCGAGCGCAGAAGTGGTCCTGCAACTTTATCCGCCTCCATCCAGTCTA
TTAATTGTTGCCGGGAAGCTAGAGTAAGTAGTTCGCCAGTTAATAGTTTGCGCAACGTTGTTGCCATTGC
TACAGGCATCGTGGTGTCACGCTCGTCGTTTGGTATGGCTTCATTCAGCTCCGGTTCCCAACGATCAAGG
CGAGTTACATGATCCCCCATGTTGTGCAAAAAAGCGGTTAGCTCCTTCGGTCCTCCGATCGTTGTCAGAA
GTAAGTTGGCCGCAGTGTTATCACTCATGGTTATGGCAGCACTGCATAATTCTCTTACTGTCATGCCATC
CGTAAGATGCTTTTCTGTGACTGGTGAGTACTCAACCAAGTCATTCTGAGAATAGTGTATGCGGCGACCG
AGTTGCTCTTGCCCGGCGTCAATACGGGATAATACCGCGCCACATAGCAGAACTTTAAAAGTGCTCATCA
TTGGAAAACGTTCTTCGGGGCGAAAACTCTCAAGGATCTTACCGCTGTTGAGATCCAGTTCGATGTAACC
CACTCGTGCACCCAACTGATCTTCAGCATCTTTTACTTTCACCAGCGTTTCTGGGTGAGCAAAAACAGGA
AGGCAAAATGCCGCAAAAAAGGGAATAAGGGCGACACGGAAATGTTGAATACTCATACTCTTCCTTTTTC
AATATTATTGAAGCATTTATCAGGGTTATTGTCTCATGAGCGGATACATATTTGAATGTATTTAGAAAAA
TAAACAAATAGGGGTTCCGCGCACATTTCCCCGAAAAGTGCCACCTGACGTCTAAGAAACCATTATTATC
ATGACATTAACCTATAAAAATAGGCGTATCACGAGGCCCTTTCGTCTCGCGCGTTTCGGTGATGACGGTG
AAAACCTCTGACACATGCAGCTCCCGGAGACGGTCACAG
Features (pLannotate 1.2.2; 29 found; start..end, strand, type, name):
     74..173     +  misc_feature   bom (fragment): basis of mobility region from pBR322
    179..333     -  CDS            lacZα (fragment): LacZα fragment of β-galactosidase; lacZ fragment
    347..573     +  promoter       RSV promoter: Rous sarcoma virus enhancer/promoter
    574..754     +  LTR            5' LTR (truncated): truncated 5' long terminal repeat (LTR) from HIV-1
    801..926     +  misc_feature   HIV-1 Ψ: packaging signal of human immunodeficiency virus type 1
    910..1248    +  CDS            HIV-1 gag (fragment): gag protein from human immunodeficiency virus 1; gag
   1419..1652    +  misc_feature   RRE: The Rev response element (RRE) of HIV-1 allows for Rev-dependent mRNA export from the nucleus to the cytoplasm.
   2029..2129    +  CDS            Rev (fragment): human immunodeficiency virus 1 (HIV-1) Rev protein; rev; enhances nuclear export of unspliced and incompletely spliced viral mRNAs
   2160..2360    +  promoter       U6 promoter (fragment): RNA polymerase III promoter for human U6 snRNA
   2361..2378    +  protein_bind   tet operator (fragment): tetO; bacterial operator O2 for the tetR and tetA genes tetracycline repressor TetR
   2387..2405    +  promoter       PLtetO-1 promoter (fragment): modified phage lambda PL promoter with tet operator sites (Lutz and Bujard, 1997)
   2560..2677    +  misc_feature   cPPT/CTS: central polypurine tract and central termination sequence of HIV-1
   2756..2967    +  promoter       EF-1α core promoter: core promoter for human elongation factor EF-1α
   2980..3248    +  LTR            5' LTR (truncated): truncated 5' long terminal repeat (LTR) from human T-cell leukemia virus (HTLV) type 1
   3280..3900    +  CDS            TetR: tetracycline repressor TetR; synthetic gene; TetR binds to the tetracycline operator tetO to inhibit transcription. This inhibition can be relieved by adding tetracycline or doxycycline.
   3967..4566    +  CDS            PuroR: puromycin N-acetyltransferase; pac from Streptomyces alboniger; confers resistance to puromycin
   4579..5167    +  misc_feature   WPRE: woodchuck hepatitis virus posttranscriptional regulatory element
   5171..5308    +  CDS            nef (fragment): NEF_HV1LA - Experimental evidence at protein level: Swiss-Prot protein existence level 1. Extracellular Nef protein targets CD4(+) T-lymphocytes for apoptosis by interacting with CXCR4 surface receptors. From Human immunodeficiency virus type 1 group M subtype B (isolate Lai) (HIV-1).
   5294..5474    +  LTR            5' LTR (truncated): truncated 5' long terminal repeat (LTR) from HIV-1
   5546..5667    +  polyA_signal   SV40 poly(A) signal: SV40 polyadenylation signal
   5707..5842    +  rep_origin     SV40 ori: SV40 origin of replication
   5899..5915    -  protein_bind   lac operator: The lac repressor binds to the lac operator to inhibit transcription in E. coli. This inhibition can be relieved by adding lactose or isopropyl-β-D-thiogalactopyranoside (IPTG). lac repressor encoded by lacI
   5923..5953    -  promoter       lac promoter: promoter for the E. coli lac operon
   5968..5989    -  protein_bind   CAP binding site: CAP binding activates transcription in the presence of cAMP. E. coli catabolite activator protein
   6002..6094    -  CDS            lacI (fragment): lac repressor; lacI; The lac repressor binds to the lac operator to inhibit transcription in E. coli. This inhibition can be relieved by adding lactose or isopropyl-β-D-thiogalactopyranoside (IPTG).
   6277..6865    -  rep_origin     ori: high-copy-number ColE1/pMB1/pBR322/pUC origin of replication
   7036..7896    -  CDS            AmpR: β-lactamase; bla; confers resistance to ampicillin, carbenicillin, and related antibiotics
   7897..8001    -  promoter       AmpR promoter: bla
   8096..8131    +  CDS            rop (fragment): Rop protein, which maintains plasmids at low copy number; rop
