[The description below was written by a language model from this plasmid's Addgene catalogue record and pLannotate feature annotations shown in this document.]
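Description:
pRSITEP-shBIRC6-2(3) is a lentiviral transfer plasmid built on the pRSITEP backbone for doxycycline-inducible knockdown of human BIRC6 (also called APOLLON or BRUCE) in mammalian cells. In bacteria it is maintained through a high-copy ColE1/pUC-type origin and selected with ampicillin via the β-lactamase gene. The viral portion has a third-generation-style layout. An RSV enhancer/promoter is fused to a truncated HIV-1 5' LTR to drive genomic RNA production in packaging cells. This is followed by the Ψ packaging signal with a gag fragment, the Rev response element for Rev-dependent nuclear export, a cPPT/CTS element, and a truncated 3' LTR. An SV40 polyadenylation signal and SV40 origin lie downstream of the 3' LTR.

The payload consists of two units. The first is a human U6 RNA polymerase III promoter followed directly by tet operator sequence, which drives the BIRC6-targeting short hairpin; the hairpin itself is not annotated as a separate feature in the table. The second is an EF-1α core promoter joined to an HTLV-1 LTR segment. It expresses the tetracycline repressor TetR followed by puromycin N-acetyltransferase, and a WPRE boosts transcript expression. The record does not annotate the element linking the TetR and PuroR coding sequences. TetR made from the integrated provirus binds the operator and holds shRNA transcription off. Adding doxycycline releases the repressor and permits hairpin expression, so regulation and selection are carried on a single vector. Transduced cells are selected with puromycin. The construct suits conditional, time-controlled depletion of BIRC6, and the associated publication concerns a ubiquitination cascade regulating the integrated stress response and survival in carcinomas.
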