Addgene plasmid #202451: pRSITEP-shBIRC6-2(3)
Purpose: DOX-inducible expression of a short-hairpin RNA targetinging human BIRC6
Depositing lab: William Hahn. Depositing organization: Dana-Farber Cancer Institute. Publication: A Ubiquitination Cascade Regulating the Integrated Stress Response and Survival in Carcinomas. Cervia LD, Shibue T, Borah AA, Gaeta B, He L, Leung L, Li N, Moyer SM, Shim BH, Dumont N, Gonzalez A, Bick NR, Kazachkova M, Dempster JM, Krill-Burger JM, Piccioni F, Udeshi ND, Olive ME, Carr SA, Root DE, McFarland JM, Vazquez F, Hahn WC. Cancer Discov. 2023 Mar 1;13(3):766-795. doi: 10.1158/2159-8290.CD-22-1230. PubMed 36576405.
Backbone
  Vector backbone: pRSITEP
  Vector type: Mammalian Expression, Lentiviral
  Selectable markers: Puromycin
Growth in bacteria
  Bacterial resistance: Ampicillin, 100 μg/mL
  Growth temperature: 37°C
  Growth strain: NEB Stable
  Copy number: High Copy
Gene/Insert
  Gene/Insert name: BIRC6 shRNA
  gRNA/shRNA sequence: GCCTCGTTTGTTGGGAACCTA
  Species: H. sapiens (human)
  Entrez Gene: BIRC6 (a.k.a. APOLLON, BRUCE)
  Promoter: hU6
  Cloning method: Restriction Enzyme; 5′ cloning site unknown (unknown if destroyed)
Terms and licenses: Academic/Nonprofit Terms; Industry Terms: Not Available to Industry
How to cite: pRSITEP-shBIRC6-2(3) was a gift from William Hahn (Addgene plasmid # 202451 ; http://n2t.net/addgene:202451 ; RRID:Addgene_202451)
